>Addgene plasmid #54426 | LI B-C mCherry | depositor full sequence | sequence record 84646 | Full Sequence
GCAGTCGCCCTAAAACAAAGTTAGGTGGCTCAAGTATGGGCATCATTCGCACATGTAGGCTCGGCCCTGA
CCAAGTCAAATCCATGCGGGCTGCTCTTGATCTTTTCGGTCGTGAGTTCGGCGACGTAGCCACCTACTCC
CAACATCAGCCGGACTCCGATTACCTCGGGAACTTGCTCCGTAGTAAGACATTCATCGCGCTTGCTGCCT
TCGACCAAGAAGCGGTTGTTGGCGCTCTCGCGGCTTACGTTCTGCCCAGGTTTGAGCAGCCGCGTAGTGA
GATCTATATCTATGATCTCGCAGTCTCCGGCGAGCACCGGAGGCAGGGCATTGCCACCGCGCTCATCAAT
CTCCTCAAGCATGAGGCCAACGCGCTTGGTGCTTATGTGATCTACGTGCAAGCAGATTACGGTGACGATC
CCGCAGTGGCTCTCTATACAAAGTTGGGCATACGGGAAGAAGTGATGCACTTTGATATCGACCCAAGTAC
CGCCACCTAACAATTCGTTCAAGCCGAGATCGGCTTCCCGGCCGCGGAGTTGTTCGGTAAATTGTCACAA
CGCCGCTCATGACATTAACCTATAAAAATAGGCGTATCACGAGGCCCTTTTGTCTCGCGCGTTTCGGTGA
TGACGGTGAAAACCTCTGACACATGCAGCTCCCGGAGAAGGTCACAGCTTGTCTGTAAGCGGATGCCGGG
AGCAGACAAGCCCGTCAGGGCGCGTCAGCGGGTGTTGGCGGGTGTCGGGGCTGGCTTAACTATGCGGCAT
CAGAGCAGATTGTACTGAGAGTGCACCATATGCGGTGTGAAATACCGCACAGATGCGTAAGGAGAAAATA
CCGCATCAGGCGCCATTCGCCATTCAGGCTGCGCAACTGTTGGGAAGGGCGATCGGTGCGGGCCTCTTCG
CTATTACGCCAGCTGGCGAAAGGGGGATGTGCTGCAAGGCGATTAAGTTGGGTAACGCCAGGGTTTTCCC
AGTCACGACGTTGTAAAACGACGGCCAGTGAATTCGAGCTCGGTACCTCGCGAATGCATCTAGATATCGG
ATCCCGGGCCCGTCGACTGCAGAGGTACGGGTCTCATCTGAACAATGGTGAGCAAGGGCGAGGAGGATAA
CATGGCCATCATCAAGGAGTTCATGCGCTTCAAGGTGCACATGGAGGGCTCCGTGAACGGCCACGAGTTC
GAGATCGAGGGCGAGGGCGAGGGCCGCCCCTACGAGGGCACCCAGACCGCCAAGCTGAAGGTGACCAAGG
GTGGCCCCCTGCCCTTCGCCTGGGACATCCTGTCCCCTCAGTTCATGTACGGCTCCAAGGCCTACGTGAA
GCACCCCGCCGACATCCCCGACTACTTGAAGCTGTCCTTCCCCGAGGGCTTCAAGTGGGAGCGCGTGATG
AACTTCGAGGACGGCGGCGTGGTGACCGTGACCCAGGACTCCTCCCTGCAGGACGGCGAGTTCATCTACA
AGGTGAAGCTGCGCGGCACCAACTTCCCCTCCGACGGCCCCGTAATGCAGAAGAAAACCATGGGCTGGGA
GGCCTCCTCCGAGCGGATGTACCCCGAGGACGGCGCCCTGAAGGGCGAGATCAAGCAGAGGCTGAAGCTG
AAGGACGGCGGCCACTACGACGCTGAGGTCAAGACCACCTACAAGGCCAAGAAGCCCGTGCAGCTGCCCG
GCGCCTACAACGTCAACATCAAGTTGGACATCACCTCCCACAACGAGGACTACACCATCGTGGAACAGTA
CGAACGCGCCGAGGGCCGCCACTCCACCGGCGGCATGGACGAGCTGTACAAGGGTGGAGGAGGTTCTGGA
GGCGGTGGAAGTGGTGGCGGAGGTAGCGGCACCTGAGACCTCTGCCTGCATGCAAGCTTGGCGTAATCAT
GGTCATAGCTGTTTCCTGTGTGAAATTGTTATCCGCTCACAATTCCACACAACATACGAGCCGGAAGCAT
AAAGTGTAAAGCCTGGGGTGCCTAATGAGTGAGCTAACTCACATTAATTGCGTTGCGCTCACTGCCCGCT
TTCCAGTCGGGAAACCTGTCGTGCCAGCTGCATTAATGAATCGGCCAACGCGCGGGGAGAGGCGGTTTGC
GTATTGGGCGCTCTTCCGCTTCCTCGCTCACTGACTCGCTGCGCTCGGTCGTTCGGCTGCGGCGAGCGGT
ATCAGCTCACTCAAAGGCGGTAATACGGTTATCCACAGAATCAGGGGATAACGCAGGAAAGAACATGTGA
GCAAAAGGCCAGCAAAAGGCCAGGAACCGTAAAAAGGCCGCGTTGCTGGCGTTTTTCCATAGGCTCCGCC
CCCCTGACGAGCATCACAAAAATCGACGCTCAAGTCAGAGGTGGCGAAACCCGACAGGACTATAAAGATA
CCAGGCGTTTCCCCCTGGAAGCTCCCTCGTGCGCTCTCCTGTTCCGACCCTGCCGCTTACCGGATACCTG
TCCGCCTTTCTCCCTTCGGGAAGCGTGGCGCTTTCTCATAGCTCACGCTGTAGGTATCTCAGTTCGGTGT
AGGTCGTTCGCTCCAAGCTGGGCTGTGTGCACGAACCCCCCGTTCAGCCCGACCGCTGCGCCTTATCCGG
TAACTATCGTCTTGAGTCCAACCCGGTAAGACACGACTTATCGCCACTGGCAGCAGCCACTGGTAACAGG
ATTAGCAGAGCGAGGTATGTAGGCGGTGCTACAGAGTTCTTGAAGTGGTGGCCTAACTACGGCTACACTA
GAAGAACAGTATTTGGTATCTGCGCTCTGCTGAAGCCAGTTACCTTCGGAAAAAGAGTTGGTAGCTCTTG
ATCCGGCAAACAAACCACCGCTGGTAGCGGTGGTTTTTTTGTTTGCAAGCAGCAGATTACGCGCAGAAAA
AAAGGATCTCAAGAAGATCCTTTGATCTTTTCTACGGGGTCTGACGCTCAGTGGAACGAAAACTCACGTT
AAGGGATTTTGGTCATGAGGCGCACACCGTGGAAACGGATGAAGGCACGAACCCAGTTGACATAAGCCTG
TTCGGTTCGTAAACTGTAATGCAAGTAGCGTATGCGCTCACGCAACTGGTCCAGAACCTTGACCGAACGC
AGCGGTGGTAACGGCGCAGTGGCGGTTTTCATGGCTTGTTATGACTGTTTTTTTGTACAGTCTATGCCTC
GGGCATCCAAGCAGCAAGCGCGTTACGCCGTGGGTCGATGTTTGATGTTATGGAGCAGCAACGATGTTAC
GCAGCAGCAACGATGTTACGCAGCAGG
Features (pLannotate 1.2.2; 11 found; start..end, strand, type, name):
    614..649     +  CDS            rop (fragment): Rop protein, which maintains plasmids at low copy number; rop
    751..850     +  misc_feature   bom (fragment): basis of mobility region from pBR322
    856..1013    -  CDS            lacZα (fragment): LacZα fragment of β-galactosidase; lacZ fragment
   1095..1802    +  CDS            mCherry: mCherry is a basic (constitutively fluorescent) red fluorescent protein published in 2004, derived from Discosoma sp.. It is reported to be a very rapidly-maturing monomer with low acid sensitivity.
   1916..1932    -  protein_bind   lac operator: The lac repressor binds to the lac operator to inhibit transcription in E. coli. This inhibition can be relieved by adding lactose or isopropyl-β-D-thiogalactopyranoside (IPTG). lac repressor encoded by lacI
   1940..1970    -  promoter       lac promoter: promoter for the E. coli lac operon
   1985..2006    -  protein_bind   CAP binding site: CAP binding activates transcription in the presence of cAMP. E. coli catabolite activator protein
   2019..2111    -  CDS            lacI (fragment): lac repressor; lacI; The lac repressor binds to the lac operator to inhibit transcription in E. coli. This inhibition can be relieved by adding lactose or isopropyl-β-D-thiogalactopyranoside (IPTG).
   2294..2882    -  rep_origin     ori: high-copy-number ColE1/pMB1/pBR322/pUC origin of replication
   2997..3025    +  promoter       Pc promoter: intI1 (promoter lies within the coding sequence); class 1 integron promoter
   3214..497     +  CDS            aacC1 (across the origin): AACC1_PSEAI - Experimental evidence at protein level: Swiss-Prot protein existence level 1. Responsible for gentamicin resistance and has a limited substrate range. From Pseudomonas aeruginosa.
