[The description below was written by a language model from this plasmid's Addgene catalogue record and pLannotate feature annotations shown in this document.]
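Description:
LI B-C mCherry is a small (about 3.2 kb) bacterial cloning vector built on pUC57(Gent), a gentamicin-resistant derivative of pUC57. It belongs to a modular plasmid assembly kit developed for multigene expression, gene silencing and silencing rescue in plants. The plasmid is maintained in E. coli at high copy number through a ColE1/pUC-type origin of replication. Selection relies on the aacC1 gentamicin acetyltransferase gene, which sits downstream of a class 1 integron Pc promoter. Remnants of the parental backbone are also annotated, including short fragments of rop, lacI and the pBR322 bom region; as partial fragments, these are presumably non-functional.

The insert is a synthetic module encoding the monomeric red fluorescent protein mCherry together with a 16-amino-acid glycine-serine linker. It is placed within the interrupted lacZα region of the pUC57 cloning site. The lac promoter, operator and CAP binding site lie on one side and a lacZα fragment on the other, both in the opposite orientation to mCherry. No plant promoter or terminator is annotated, so mCherry is carried here as a promoterless coding part rather than as an expression cassette.

The name suggests a level I ("LI") building block occupying the "B-C" position of the kit's assembly scheme. Together with the flexible linker, this is consistent with use as a fluorescent tag fused to a neighbouring coding module during assembly into higher-level plant expression constructs. The record does not state the flanking restriction or fusion sites, the cloning method, or which end of mCherry carries the linker. Standard M13 forward and reverse primer sites flank the insert for sequence verification.
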