Addgene plasmid #54426: LI B-C mCherry
Depositing lab: Martin Parniske. Depositing organization: Ludwig-Maximilians-Universitaet Muenchen (LMU). Publication: A modular plasmid assembly kit for multigene expression, gene silencing and silencing rescue in plants. Binder A, Lambert J, Morbitzer R, Popp C, Ott T, Lahaye T, Parniske M. PLoS One. 2014 Feb 13;9(2):e88218. doi: 10.1371/journal.pone.0088218. eCollection 2014. PubMed 24551083.
Backbone
  Vector backbone: pUC57(Gent)
  Backbone manufacturer: Parniske lab
  Vector type: cloning vector
Growth in bacteria
  Bacterial resistance: Gentamicin, 10 μg/mL
  Growth temperature: 37°C
  Growth strain: DH5alpha
  Copy number: High Copy
Gene/Insert
  Gene/Insert name: mCherry + 16 aa GS linker
  Species: Synthetic
  Cloning method: Unknown
  Sequencing primers: 5′ M13-F20; 3′ M13Rev
Terms and licenses: Academic/Nonprofit Terms; Industry Terms: Not Available to Industry
How to cite: LI B-C mCherry was a gift from Martin Parniske (Addgene plasmid # 54426 ; http://n2t.net/addgene:54426 ; RRID:Addgene_54426)
