>Addgene plasmid #54426 | LI B-C mCherry | addgene partial sequence | sequence record 87620 | M13pUC-Fwd 5'-CCCAGTCACGACGTTGTAAAACG-3'
GCGAATGCATCTAGATATCGGATCCCGGGCCCGTCGACTGCAGAGGTACGGGTCTCATCTGAACAATGGT
GAGCAAGGGCGAGGAGGATAACATGGCCATCATCAAGGAGTTCATGCGCTTCAAGGTGCACATGGAGGGC
TCCGTGAACGGCCACGAGTTCGAGATCGAGGGCGAGGGCGAGGGCCGCCCCTACGAGGGCACCCAGACCG
CCAAGCTGAAGGTGACCAAGGGTGGCCCCCTGCCCTTCGCCTGGGACATCCTGTCCCCTCAGTTCATGTA
CGGCTCCAAGGCCTACGTGAAGCACCCCGCCGACATCCCCGACTACTTGAAGCTGTCCTTCCCCGAGGGC
TTCAAGTGGGAGCGCGTGATGAACTTCGAGGACGGCGGCGTGGTGACCGTGACCCAGGACTCCTCCCTGC
AGGACGGCGAGTTCATCTACAAGGTGAAGCTGCGCGGCACCAACTTCCCCTCCGACGGCCCCGTAATGCA
GAAGAAAACCATGGGCTGGGAGGCCTCCTCCGAGCGGATGTACCCCGAGGACGGCGCCCTGAAGGGCGAG
ATCAAGCAGAGGCTGAAGCTGAAGGACGGCGGCCACTACGACGCTGAGGTCAAGACCACCTACAAGGCCA
AGAAGCCCGTGCAGCTGCCCGGCGCCTACAACGTCAACATCAAGTTGGACATCACCTCCCACAACGAGGA
CTACACCATCGTGGAACAGTACGAACGCGCCGAGGGCCGCCACTCCACCGGCGGCATGGACGAGCTGTAC
AAGGGTGGAGGAGGTTCTGGAGGCGGTGGAAGTGGTGGCGGAGGTAGCGGCACCTGAGACCTCTGCCTGC
ATGCAAGCTTGGCGTAATCATGGTCATAGCTGTTTCCTGTGTGAAATTGTTATCCGCTCACAATTCCACA
CAACATACGAGCCGGAAGCATAAAGTGTAAAGCCTGGGGTGCCTAATGAGTGAGCTAACTCACATTAATT
GCGTTGCGCTCACTGCCCGCTTTCCAGT
