>Addgene plasmid #54426 | LI B-C mCherry | addgene partial sequence | sequence record 87621 | M13pUC-Rev 5'-AGCGGATAACAATTTCACACAGG-3'
AGCTTGCATGCAGGCAGAGGTCTCAGGTGCCGCTACCTCCGCCACCACTTCCACCGCCTCCAGAACCTCC
TCCACCCTTGTACAGCTCGTCCATGCCGCCGGTGGAGTGGCGGCCCTCGGCGCGTTCGTACTGTTCCACG
ATGGTGTAGTCCTCGTTGTGGGAGGTGATGTCCAACTTGATGTTGACGTTGTAGGCGCCGGGCAGCTGCA
CGGGCTTCTTGGCCTTGTAGGTGGTCTTGACCTCAGCGTCGTAGTGGCCGCCGTCCTTCAGCTTCAGCCT
CTGCTTGATCTCGCCCTTCAGGGCGCCGTCCTCGGGGTACATCCGCTCGGAGGAGGCCTCCCAGCCCATG
GTTTTCTTCTGCATTACGGGGCCGTCGGAGGGGAAGTTGGTGCCGCGCAGCTTCACCTTGTAGATGAACT
CGCCGTCCTGCAGGGAGGAGTCCTGGGTCACGGTCACCACGCCGCCGTCCTCGAAGTTCATCACGCGCTC
CCACTTGAAGCCCTCGGGGAAGGACAGCTTCAAGTAGTCGGGGATGTCGGCGGGGTGCTTCACGTAGGCC
TTGGAGCCGTACATGAACTGAGGGGACAGGATGTCCCAGGCGAAGGGCAGGGGGCCACCCTTGGTCACCT
TCAGCTTGGCGGTCTGGGTGCCCTCGTAGGGGCGGCCCTCGCCCTCGCCCTCGATCTCGAACTCGTGGCC
GTTCACGGAGCCCTCCATGTGCACCTTGAAGCGCATGAACTCCTTGATGATGGCCATGTTATCCTCCTCG
CCCTTGCTCACCATTGTTCAGATGAGACCCGTACCTCTGCAGTCGACGGGCCCGGGATCCGATATCTAGA
TGCATTCGCGAGGTACCGAGCTCGAATTCACTGGCCGTCGTTTTACAACGTCGTGACTGGGAAAACCCTG
GCGTTACCCAACTTAATCGCCTTGCAGCACATCCCCCTTTCGCCAGCTGGCGTAATA
